Addgene plasmid #224894: pEGFP-C1-LgBiT-MYPT1(1-314)(KAKA)-Flag
Depositing lab: Mathieu Bollen. Publication: A split-luciferase lysate-based approach to identify small-molecule modulators of phosphatase subunit interactions. Claes Z, Bollen M. Cell Chem Biol. 2023 Dec 21;30(12):1666-1679.e6. doi: 10.1016/j.chembiol.2023.07.018. Epub 2023 Aug 24. PubMed 37625414.
Backbone
  Vector backbone: pEGFP-C1
  Vector type: Mammalian Expression
Growth in bacteria
  Bacterial resistance: Kanamycin, 50 μg/mL
  Growth temperature: 37°C
  Growth strain: DH5alpha
  Copy number: High Copy
Gene/Insert
  Gene/Insert name: LgBiT-MYPT1(1-314)KAKA-Flag
  Species: H. sapiens (human)
Terms and licenses: Academic/Nonprofit Terms; Industry Terms: Not Available to Industry
How to cite: pEGFP-C1-LgBiT-MYPT1(1-314)(KAKA)-Flag was a gift from Mathieu Bollen (Addgene plasmid # 224894 ; http://n2t.net/addgene:224894 ; RRID:Addgene_224894)
