[The description below was written by a language model from this plasmid's Addgene catalogue record and pLannotate feature annotations shown in this document.]
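Description:
pEGFP-C1-LgBiT-MYPT1(1-314)(KAKA)-Flag is a mammalian expression plasmid built on the pEGFP-C1 backbone. It is maintained in E. coli at high copy through a ColE1/pUC-type origin and selected with kanamycin. The single NeoR/KanR (Tn5 aminoglycoside phosphotransferase) gene sits behind both a bacterial bla-type promoter and the SV40 enhancer/early promoter and ends in the HSV TK polyadenylation signal, so the same marker can also support G418 selection in mammalian cells. An f1 origin is also present. Although the backbone name refers to EGFP, the annotated feature table shows no EGFP coding sequence, which suggests the fluorescent protein was replaced by the insert; the record does not state this explicitly.

The payload is driven by the human CMV immediate-early enhancer and promoter and terminated by the SV40 poly(A) signal. It consists of a NanoLuc fragment of a size consistent with LgBiT, the large subunit of the split NanoLuc (NanoBiT) complementation system, followed after a short unannotated spacer by a fragment of human PPP1R12A (MYPT1, a regulatory subunit of protein phosphatase 1) corresponding to residues 1–314. The name indicates a C-terminal Flag tag for detection or pulldown, although it was not picked up as a separate feature. "KAKA" denotes a mutant version of the MYPT1 fragment, but the exact substitutions are not given in the record. The associated work describes a split-luciferase, lysate-based assay for finding small-molecule modulators of phosphatase subunit interactions. In that setting, this construct would supply the LgBiT-tagged MYPT1 partner, with luminescence reporting association with a protein carrying the complementary small fragment. The mutant plausibly serves as a binding-impaired comparison to wild-type MYPT1.
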