Features (pLannotate 1.2.2; 15 found; start..end, strand, type, name):
      9..92      +  CDS            large T antigen (fragment): large T antigen from SV40 (simian virus 40)
    115..236     +  polyA_signal   SV40 poly(A) signal: SV40 polyadenylation signal
    270..698     -  rep_origin     f1 ori (sequence partly withheld): f1 bacteriophage origin of replication; arrow indicates direction of (+) strand synthesis
    725..829     +  promoter       AmpR promoter: bla
    831..1188    +  promoter       SV40 promoter: SV40 enhancer and early promoter
   1223..2017    +  CDS            NeoR/KanR: aminoglycoside phosphotransferase from Tn5; aph(3')-II (or nptII); confers resistance to neomycin, kanamycin, and G418 (Geneticin®)
   2038..2190    +  CDS            ble (fragment): BLE_KLEPN - Experimental evidence at protein level: Swiss-Prot protein existence level 1. Binding protein with a strong affinity to the bleomycin family of antibiotics. Binds to CL990; an antimitotic-antibiotic compound. From Klebsiella pneumoniae.
   2249..2296    +  polyA_signal   HSV TK poly(A) signal: herpes simplex virus thymidine kinase polyadenylation signal (Cole and Stacy, 1985)
   2387..2403    -  polyA_signal   bGH poly(A) signal (fragment): bovine growth hormone polyadenylation signal
   2625..3213    +  rep_origin     ori: high-copy-number ColE1/pMB1/pBR322/pUC origin of replication
   3388..3691    +  enhancer       CMV enhancer: human cytomegalovirus immediate early enhancer
   3692..3895    +  promoter       CMV promoter: human cytomegalovirus (CMV) immediate early promoter
   3918..3960    +  misc_feature   MCS (fragment): multiple cloning site
   3964..4437    +  CDS            Nluc (fragment): NanoLuc® luciferase human codon-optimized
   4486..5430    +  CDS            PPP1R12A (fragment): MYPT1_HUMAN - Also known as MBS, MYPT1 From Homo sapiens (Human).
>Addgene plasmid #224894 | pEGFP-C1-LgBiT-MYPT1(1-314)(KAKA)-Flag | addgene full sequence | sequence record 451304 | Addgene NGS Result
CGACTCTAGATCATAATCAGCCATACCACATTTGTAGAGGTTTTACTTGCTTTAAAAAACCTCCCACACC
TCCCCCTGAACCTGAAACATAAAATGAATGCAATTGTTGTTGTTAACTTGTTTATTGCAGCTTATAATGG
TTACAAATAAAGCAATAGCATCACAAATTTCACAAATAAAGCATTTTTTTCACTGCATTCTAGTTGTGGT
TTGTCCAAACTCATCAATGTATCTTAAGGCGTAAATTGTAAGCGTTAATATTTTGTTAAAATTCGCGTTA
AATTTTTGTTAAATCAGCTCATTTTTTAACCAATAGGCCGAAATCGGCAAAATCCCTTATAAATCAAAAG
AATAGACCGAGATAGGGT
[37 nt withheld, positions 369-405]
AAAGAACGTGGACTCCAACGTCAAAGG
[49 nt withheld, positions 433-481]
T
[91 nt withheld, positions 483-573]
G
[124 nt withheld, positions 575-698]
CAGGTGGCACTTTTCGGGGAAATGTGCGCGGAACCCCTATTTGTTTATTTTTCTAAATACATTCAAATAT
GTATCCGCTCATGAGACAATAACCCTGATAAATGCTTCAATAATATTGAAAAAGGAAGAGTCCTGAGGCG
GAAAGAACCAGCTGTGGAATGTGTGTCAGTTAGGGTGTGGAAAGTCCCCAGGCTCCCCAGCAGGCAGAAG
TATGCAAAGCATGCATCTCAATTAGTCAGCAACCAGGTGTGGAAAGTCCCCAGGCTCCCCAGCAGGCAGA
AGTATGCAAAGCATGCATCTCAATTAGTCAGCAACCATAGTCCCGCCCCTAACTCCGCCCATCCCGCCCC
TAACTCCGCCCAGTTCCGCCCATTCTCCGCCCCATGGCTGACTAATTTTTTTTATTTATGCAGAGGCCGA
GGCCGCCTCGGCCTCTGAGCTATTCCAGAAGTAGTGAGGAGGCTTTTTTGGAGGCCTAGGCTTTTGCAAA
GATCGATCAAGAGACAGGATGAGGATCGTTTCGCATGATTGAACAAGATGGATTGCACGCAGGTTCTCCG
GCCGCTTGGGTGGAGAGGCTATTCGGCTATGACTGGGCACAACAGACAATCGGCTGCTCTGATGCCGCCG
TGTTCCGGCTGTCAGCGCAGGGGCGCCCGGTTCTTTTTGTCAAGACCGACCTGTCCGGTGCCCTGAATGA
ACTGCAAGACGAGGCAGCGCGGCTATCGTGGCTGGCCACGACGGGCGTTCCTTGCGCAGCTGTGCTCGAC
GTTGTCACTGAAGCGGGAAGGGACTGGCTGCTATTGGGCGAAGTGCCGGGGCAGGATCTCCTGTCATCTC
ACCTTGCTCCTGCCGAGAAAGTATCCATCATGGCTGATGCAATGCGGCGGCTGCATACGCTTGATCCGGC
TACCTGCCCATTCGACCACCAAGCGAAACATCGCATCGAGCGAGCACGTACTCGGATGGAAGCCGGTCTT
GTCGATCAGGATGATCTGGACGAAGAGCATCAGGGGCTCGCGCCAGCCGAACTGTTCGCCAGGCTCAAGG
CGAGCATGCCCGACGGCGAGGATCTCGTCGTGACCCATGGCGATGCCTGCTTGCCGAATATCATGGTGGA
AAATGGCCGCTTTTCTGGATTCATCGACTGTGGCCGGCTGGGTGTGGCGGACCGCTATCAGGACATAGCG
TTGGCTACCCGTGATATTGCTGAAGAGCTTGGCGGCGAATGGGCTGACCGCTTCCTCGTGCTTTACGGTA
TCGCCGCTCCCGATTCGCAGCGCATCGCCTTCTATCGCCTTCTTGACGAGTTCTTCTGAGCGGGACTCTG
GGGTTCGAAATGACCGACCAAGCGACGCCCAACCTGCCATCACGAGATTTCGATTCCACCGCCGCCTTCT
ATGAAAGGTTGGGCTTCGGAATCGTTTTCCGGGACGCCGGCTGGATGATCCTCCAGCGCGGGGATCTCAT
GCTGGAGTTCTTCGCCCACCCTAGGGGGAGGCTAACTGAAACACGGAAGGAGACAATACCGGAAGGAACC
CGCGCTATGACGGCAATAAAAAGACAGAATAAAACGCACGGTGTTGGGTCGTTTGTTCATAAACGCGGGG
TTCGGTCCCAGGGCTGGCACTCTGTCGATACCCCACCGAGACCCCATTGGGGCCAATACGCCCGCGTTTC
TTCCTTTTCCCCACCCCACCCCCCAAGTTCGGGTGAAGGCCCAGGGCTCGCAGCCAACGTCGGGGCGGCA
GGCCCTGCCATAGCCTCAGGTTACTCATATATACTTTAGATTGATTTAAAACTTCATTTTTAATTTAAAA
GGATCTAGGTGAAGATCCTTTTTGATAATCTCATGACCAAAATCCCTTAACGTGAGTTTTCGTTCCACTG
AGCGTCAGACCCCGTAGAAAAGATCAAAGGATCTTCTTGAGATCCTTTTTTTCTGCGCGTAATCTGCTGC
TTGCAAACAAAAAAACCACCGCTACCAGCGGTGGTTTGTTTGCCGGATCAAGAGCTACCAACTCTTTTTC
CGAAGGTAACTGGCTTCAGCAGAGCGCAGATACCAAATACTGTTCTTCTAGTGTAGCCGTAGTTAGGCCA
CCACTTCAAGAACTCTGTAGCACCGCCTACATACCTCGCTCTGCTAATCCTGTTACCAGTGGCTGCTGCC
AGTGGCGATAAGTCGTGTCTTACCGGGTTGGACTCAAGACGATAGTTACCGGATAAGGCGCAGCGGTCGG
GCTGAACGGGGGGTTCGTGCACACAGCCCAGCTTGGAGCGAACGACCTACACCGAACTGAGATACCTACA
GCGTGAGCTATGAGAAAGCGCCACGCTTCCCGAAGGGAGAAAGGCGGACAGGTATCCGGTAAGCGGCAGG
GTCGGAACAGGAGAGCGCACGAGGGAGCTTCCAGGGGGAAACGCCTGGTATCTTTATAGTCCTGTCGGGT
TTCGCCACCTCTGACTTGAGCGTCGATTTTTGTGATGCTCGTCAGGGGGGCGGAGCCTATGGAAAAACGC
CAGCAACGCGGCCTTTTTACGGTTCCTGGCCTTTTGCTGGCCTTTTGCTCACATGTTCTTTCCTGCGTTA
TCCCCTGATTCTGTGGATAACCGTATTACCGCCATGCATTAGTTATTAATAGTAATCAATTACGGGGTCA
TTAGTTCATAGCCCATATATGGAGTTCCGCGTTACATAACTTACGGTAAATGGCCCGCCTGGCTGACCGC
CCAACGACCCCCGCCCATTGACGTCAATAATGACGTATGTTCCCATAGTAACGCCAATAGGGACTTTCCA
TTGACGTCAATGGGTGGAGTATTTACGGTAAACTGCCCACTTGGCAGTACATCAAGTGTATCATATGCCA
AGTACGCCCCCTATTGACGTCAATGACGGTAAATGGCCCGCCTGGCATTATGCCCAGTACATGACCTTAT
GGGACTTTCCTACTTGGCAGTACATCTACGTATTAGTCATCGCTATTACCATGGTGATGCGGTTTTGGCA
GTACATCAATGGGCGTGGATAGCGGTTTGACTCACGGGGATTTCCAAGTCTCCACCCCATTGACGTCAAT
GGGAGTTTGTTTTGGCACCAAAATCAACGGGACTTTCCAAAATGTCGTAACAACTCCGCCCCATTGACGC
AAATGGGCGGTAGGCGTGTACGGTGGGAGGTCTATATAAGCAGAGCTGGTTTAGTGAACCGTCAGATCCG
CTAGCGCTACCGGACTCAGATCTCGAGCTCAAGCTTCGAATTACCATGGTCTTCACACTCGAAGATTTCG
TTGGGGACTGGGAACAGACAGCCGCCTACAACCTGGACCAAGTCCTTGAACAGGGAGGTGTGTCCAGTTT
GCTGCAGAATCTCGCCGTGTCCGTAACTCCGATCCAAAGGATTGTCCGGAGCGGTGAAAATGCCCTGAAG
ATCGACATCCATGTCATCATCCCGTATGAAGGTCTGAGCGCCGACCAAATGGCCCAGATCGAAGAGGTGT
TTAAGGTGGTGTACCCTGTGGATGATCATCACTTTAAGGTGATCCTGCCCTATGGCACACTGGTAATCGA
CGGGGTTACGCCGAACATGCTGAACTATTTCGGACGGCCGTATGAAGGCATCGCCGTGTTCGACGGCAAA
AAGATCACTGTAACAGGGACCCTGTGGAACGGCAACAAAATTATCGACGAGCGCCTGATCACCCCCGACG
GCTCCATGCTGTTCCGAGTAACCATCAACAGTGGGAGTTCCGGTGGTGGCGGGAGCGGAGGTGGAGGCTC
GAGCGGTATGGCGGATGCGGACGCGAAGCAGAAGCGGAACGAGCAGCTGAAACGCTGGATCGGCTCCGAG
ACGGACCTCGAGCCTCCGGTGGTGAAGCGCCAGAAGACCAAGGCGAAGGCCGACGATGGCGCCGTCTTCC
TGGCTGCTTGCTCCAGCGGCGACACGGACGAGGTCCTCAAGCTGCTGCACCGCGGCGCCGACATCAATTA
CGCCAATGTGGACGGACTCACTGCCCTGCACCAGGCTTGCATTGATGACAATGTTGATATGGTGAAGTTT
CTGGTAGAAAATGGAGCAAATATTAATCAACCTGATAATGAAGGCTGGATACCACTACATGCAGCAGCTT
CCTGTGGATATCTTGATATTGCAGAGTTTTTGATTGGTCAAGGAGCACATGTAGGGGCTGTCAACAGTGA
AGGAGATACACCTTTAGATATTGCGGAGGAGGAGGCAATGGAAGAGCTACTTCAAAATGAAGTTAATCGG
CAAGGGGTTGATATAGAAGCAGCTCGAAAGGAAGAAGAACGGATCATGCTTAGAGATGCCAGGCAGTGGC
TAAATAGTGGTCATATAAATGATGTCCGGCATGCAAAATCTGGAGGTACAGCACTTCACGTTGCAGCTGC
TAAAGGCTATACGGAAGTTTTAAAACTTTTAATACAGGCAGGCTATGATGTTAATATTAAAGACTATGAT
GGCTGGACACCTCTTCATGCTGCAGCTCATTGGGGTAAAGAAGAAGCATGTCGAATTTTAGTGGACAATC
TGTGTGATATGGAGATGGTCAACAAAGTGGGCCAAACAGCCTTTGATGTAGCAGATGAAGACATTTTAGG
ATATTTAGAAGAGTTGCAAAAGAAACAAAATCTGCTCCATAGTGAAAAACGGGACAAGAAATCTCCACTA
ATTGAATCAACAGCAAATATGGACAATAATCAGTCACAGAAGGGCAGCACCAGCGGCGACTACAAAGACG
ATGACGACAAGTAA
